>Addgene plasmid #113161 | pOTTC763 - pX458 with rat Rosa26 gRNA A | depositor full sequence | sequence record 232768 | pOTTC763 - pX458 with rat Rosa26 gRNA A sequence 9291 bps
GAGGGCCTATTTCCCATGATTCCTTCATATTTGCATATACGATACAAGGCTGTTAGAGAGATAATTGGAA
TTAATTTGACTGTAAACACAAAGATATTAGTACAAAATACGTGACGTAGAAAGTAATAATTTCTTGGGTA
GTTTGCAGTTTTAAAATTATGTTTTAAAATGGACTATCATATGCTTACCGTAACTTGAAAGTATTTCGAT
TTCTTGGCTTTATATATCTTGTGGAAAGGACGAAACACCGCAGATCACGAGGGAAGAAGGTTTTAGAGCT
AGAAATAGCAAGTTAAAATAAGGCTAGTCCGTTATCAACTTGAAAAAGTGGCACCGAGTCGGTGCTTTTT
TGTTTTAGAGCTAGAAATAGCAAGTTAAAATAAGGCTAGTCCGTTTTTAGCGCGTGCGCCAATTCTGCAG
ACAAATGGCTCTAGAGGTACCCGTTACATAACTTACGGTAAATGGCCCGCCTGGCTGACCGCCCAACGAC
CCCCGCCCATTGACGTCAATAGTAACGCCAATAGGGACTTTCCATTGACGTCAATGGGTGGAGTATTTAC
GGTAAACTGCCCACTTGGCAGTACATCAAGTGTATCATATGCCAAGTACGCCCCCTATTGACGTCAATGA
CGGTAAATGGCCCGCCTGGCATTGTGCCCAGTACATGACCTTATGGGACTTTCCTACTTGGCAGTACATC
TACGTATTAGTCATCGCTATTACCATGGTCGAGGTGAGCCCCACGTTCTGCTTCACTCTCCCCATCTCCC
CCCCCTCCCCACCCCCAATTTTGTATTTATTTATTTTTTAATTATTTTGTGCAGCGATGGGGGCGGGGGG
GGGGGGGGGGCGCGCGCCAGGCGGGGCGGGGCGGGGCGAGGGGCGGGGCGGGGCGAGGCGGAGAGGTGCG
GCGGCAGCCAATCAGAGCGGCGCGCTCCGAAAGTTTCCTTTTATGGCGAGGCGGCGGCGGCGGCGGCCCT
ATAAAAAGCGAAGCGCGCGGCGGGCGGGAGTCGCTGCGACGCTGCCTTCGCCCCGTGCCCCGCTCCGCCG
CCGCCTCGCGCCGCCCGCCCCGGCTCTGACTGACCGCGTTACTCCCACAGGTGAGCGGGCGGGACGGCCC
TTCTCCTCCGGGCTGTAATTAGCTGAGCAAGAGGTAAGGGTTTAAGGGATGGTTGGTTGGTGGGGTATTA
ATGTTTAATTACCTGGAGCACCTGCCTGAAATCACTTTTTTTCAGGTTGGACCGGTGCCACCATGGACTA
TAAGGACCACGACGGAGACTACAAGGATCATGATATTGATTACAAAGACGATGACGATAAGATGGCCCCA
AAGAAGAAGCGGAAGGTCGGTATCCACGGAGTCCCAGCAGCCGACAAGAAGTACAGCATCGGCCTGGACA
TCGGCACCAACTCTGTGGGCTGGGCCGTGATCACCGACGAGTACAAGGTGCCCAGCAAGAAATTCAAGGT
GCTGGGCAACACCGACCGGCACAGCATCAAGAAGAACCTGATCGGAGCCCTGCTGTTCGACAGCGGCGAA
ACAGCCGAGGCCACCCGGCTGAAGAGAACCGCCAGAAGAAGATACACCAGACGGAAGAACCGGATCTGCT
ATCTGCAAGAGATCTTCAGCAACGAGATGGCCAAGGTGGACGACAGCTTCTTCCACAGACTGGAAGAGTC
CTTCCTGGTGGAAGAGGATAAGAAGCACGAGCGGCACCCCATCTTCGGCAACATCGTGGACGAGGTGGCC
TACCACGAGAAGTACCCCACCATCTACCACCTGAGAAAGAAACTGGTGGACAGCACCGACAAGGCCGACC
TGCGGCTGATCTATCTGGCCCTGGCCCACATGATCAAGTTCCGGGGCCACTTCCTGATCGAGGGCGACCT
GAACCCCGACAACAGCGACGTGGACAAGCTGTTCATCCAGCTGGTGCAGACCTACAACCAGCTGTTCGAG
GAAAACCCCATCAACGCCAGCGGCGTGGACGCCAAGGCCATCCTGTCTGCCAGACTGAGCAAGAGCAGAC
GGCTGGAAAATCTGATCGCCCAGCTGCCCGGCGAGAAGAAGAATGGCCTGTTCGGAAACCTGATTGCCCT
GAGCCTGGGCCTGACCCCCAACTTCAAGAGCAACTTCGACCTGGCCGAGGATGCCAAACTGCAGCTGAGC
AAGGACACCTACGACGACGACCTGGACAACCTGCTGGCCCAGATCGGCGACCAGTACGCCGACCTGTTTC
TGGCCGCCAAGAACCTGTCCGACGCCATCCTGCTGAGCGACATCCTGAGAGTGAACACCGAGATCACCAA
GGCCCCCCTGAGCGCCTCTATGATCAAGAGATACGACGAGCACCACCAGGACCTGACCCTGCTGAAAGCT
CTCGTGCGGCAGCAGCTGCCTGAGAAGTACAAAGAGATTTTCTTCGACCAGAGCAAGAACGGCTACGCCG
GCTACATTGACGGCGGAGCCAGCCAGGAAGAGTTCTACAAGTTCATCAAGCCCATCCTGGAAAAGATGGA
CGGCACCGAGGAACTGCTCGTGAAGCTGAACAGAGAGGACCTGCTGCGGAAGCAGCGGACCTTCGACAAC
GGCAGCATCCCCCACCAGATCCACCTGGGAGAGCTGCACGCCATTCTGCGGCGGCAGGAAGATTTTTACC
CATTCCTGAAGGACAACCGGGAAAAGATCGAGAAGATCCTGACCTTCCGCATCCCCTACTACGTGGGCCC
TCTGGCCAGGGGAAACAGCAGATTCGCCTGGATGACCAGAAAGAGCGAGGAAACCATCACCCCCTGGAAC
TTCGAGGAAGTGGTGGACAAGGGCGCTTCCGCCCAGAGCTTCATCGAGCGGATGACCAACTTCGATAAGA
ACCTGCCCAACGAGAAGGTGCTGCCCAAGCACAGCCTGCTGTACGAGTACTTCACCGTGTATAACGAGCT
GACCAAAGTGAAATACGTGACCGAGGGAATGAGAAAGCCCGCCTTCCTGAGCGGCGAGCAGAAAAAGGCC
ATCGTGGACCTGCTGTTCAAGACCAACCGGAAAGTGACCGTGAAGCAGCTGAAAGAGGACTACTTCAAGA
AAATCGAGTGCTTCGACTCCGTGGAAATCTCCGGCGTGGAAGATCGGTTCAACGCCTCCCTGGGCACATA
CCACGATCTGCTGAAAATTATCAAGGACAAGGACTTCCTGGACAATGAGGAAAACGAGGACATTCTGGAA
GATATCGTGCTGACCCTGACACTGTTTGAGGACAGAGAGATGATCGAGGAACGGCTGAAAACCTATGCCC
ACCTGTTCGACGACAAAGTGATGAAGCAGCTGAAGCGGCGGAGATACACCGGCTGGGGCAGGCTGAGCCG
GAAGCTGATCAACGGCATCCGGGACAAGCAGTCCGGCAAGACAATCCTGGATTTCCTGAAGTCCGACGGC
TTCGCCAACAGAAACTTCATGCAGCTGATCCACGACGACAGCCTGACCTTTAAAGAGGACATCCAGAAAG
CCCAGGTGTCCGGCCAGGGCGATAGCCTGCACGAGCACATTGCCAATCTGGCCGGCAGCCCCGCCATTAA
GAAGGGCATCCTGCAGACAGTGAAGGTGGTGGACGAGCTCGTGAAAGTGATGGGCCGGCACAAGCCCGAG
AACATCGTGATCGAAATGGCCAGAGAGAACCAGACCACCCAGAAGGGACAGAAGAACAGCCGCGAGAGAA
TGAAGCGGATCGAAGAGGGCATCAAAGAGCTGGGCAGCCAGATCCTGAAAGAACACCCCGTGGAAAACAC
CCAGCTGCAGAACGAGAAGCTGTACCTGTACTACCTGCAGAATGGGCGGGATATGTACGTGGACCAGGAA
CTGGACATCAACCGGCTGTCCGACTACGATGTGGACCATATCGTGCCTCAGAGCTTTCTGAAGGACGACT
CCATCGACAACAAGGTGCTGACCAGAAGCGACAAGAACCGGGGCAAGAGCGACAACGTGCCCTCCGAAGA
GGTCGTGAAGAAGATGAAGAACTACTGGCGGCAGCTGCTGAACGCCAAGCTGATTACCCAGAGAAAGTTC
GACAATCTGACCAAGGCCGAGAGAGGCGGCCTGAGCGAACTGGATAAGGCCGGCTTCATCAAGAGACAGC
TGGTGGAAACCCGGCAGATCACAAAGCACGTGGCACAGATCCTGGACTCCCGGATGAACACTAAGTACGA
CGAGAATGACAAGCTGATCCGGGAAGTGAAAGTGATCACCCTGAAGTCCAAGCTGGTGTCCGATTTCCGG
AAGGATTTCCAGTTTTACAAAGTGCGCGAGATCAACAACTACCACCACGCCCACGACGCCTACCTGAACG
CCGTCGTGGGAACCGCCCTGATCAAAAAGTACCCTAAGCTGGAAAGCGAGTTCGTGTACGGCGACTACAA
GGTGTACGACGTGCGGAAGATGATCGCCAAGAGCGAGCAGGAAATCGGCAAGGCTACCGCCAAGTACTTC
TTCTACAGCAACATCATGAACTTTTTCAAGACCGAGATTACCCTGGCCAACGGCGAGATCCGGAAGCGGC
CTCTGATCGAGACAAACGGCGAAACCGGGGAGATCGTGTGGGATAAGGGCCGGGATTTTGCCACCGTGCG
GAAAGTGCTGAGCATGCCCCAAGTGAATATCGTGAAAAAGACCGAGGTGCAGACAGGCGGCTTCAGCAAA
GAGTCTATCCTGCCCAAGAGGAACAGCGATAAGCTGATCGCCAGAAAGAAGGACTGGGACCCTAAGAAGT
ACGGCGGCTTCGACAGCCCCACCGTGGCCTATTCTGTGCTGGTGGTGGCCAAAGTGGAAAAGGGCAAGTC
CAAGAAACTGAAGAGTGTGAAAGAGCTGCTGGGGATCACCATCATGGAAAGAAGCAGCTTCGAGAAGAAT
CCCATCGACTTTCTGGAAGCCAAGGGCTACAAAGAAGTGAAAAAGGACCTGATCATCAAGCTGCCTAAGT
ACTCCCTGTTCGAGCTGGAAAACGGCCGGAAGAGAATGCTGGCCTCTGCCGGCGAACTGCAGAAGGGAAA
CGAACTGGCCCTGCCCTCCAAATATGTGAACTTCCTGTACCTGGCCAGCCACTATGAGAAGCTGAAGGGC
TCCCCCGAGGATAATGAGCAGAAACAGCTGTTTGTGGAACAGCACAAGCACTACCTGGACGAGATCATCG
AGCAGATCAGCGAGTTCTCCAAGAGAGTGATCCTGGCCGACGCTAATCTGGACAAAGTGCTGTCCGCCTA
CAACAAGCACCGGGATAAGCCCATCAGAGAGCAGGCCGAGAATATCATCCACCTGTTTACCCTGACCAAT
CTGGGAGCCCCTGCCGCCTTCAAGTACTTTGACACCACCATCGACCGGAAGAGGTACACCAGCACCAAAG
AGGTGCTGGACGCCACCCTGATCCACCAGAGCATCACCGGCCTGTACGAGACACGGATCGACCTGTCTCA
GCTGGGAGGCGACAAAAGGCCGGCGGCCACGAAAAAGGCCGGCCAGGCAAAAAAGAAAAAGGAATTCGGC
AGTGGAGAGGGCAGAGGAAGTCTGCTAACATGCGGTGACGTCGAGGAGAATCCTGGCCCAGTGAGCAAGG
GCGAGGAGCTGTTCACCGGGGTGGTGCCCATCCTGGTCGAGCTGGACGGCGACGTAAACGGCCACAAGTT
CAGCGTGTCCGGCGAGGGCGAGGGCGATGCCACCTACGGCAAGCTGACCCTGAAGTTCATCTGCACCACC
GGCAAGCTGCCCGTGCCCTGGCCCACCCTCGTGACCACCCTGACCTACGGCGTGCAGTGCTTCAGCCGCT
ACCCCGACCACATGAAGCAGCACGACTTCTTCAAGTCCGCCATGCCCGAAGGCTACGTCCAGGAGCGCAC
CATCTTCTTCAAGGACGACGGCAACTACAAGACCCGCGCCGAGGTGAAGTTCGAGGGCGACACCCTGGTG
AACCGCATCGAGCTGAAGGGCATCGACTTCAAGGAGGACGGCAACATCCTGGGGCACAAGCTGGAGTACA
ACTACAACAGCCACAACGTCTATATCATGGCCGACAAGCAGAAGAACGGCATCAAGGTGAACTTCAAGAT
CCGCCACAACATCGAGGACGGCAGCGTGCAGCTCGCCGACCACTACCAGCAGAACACCCCCATCGGCGAC
GGCCCCGTGCTGCTGCCCGACAACCACTACCTGAGCACCCAGTCCGCCCTGAGCAAAGACCCCAACGAGA
AGCGCGATCACATGGTCCTGCTGGAGTTCGTGACCGCCGCCGGGATCACTCTCGGCATGGACGAGCTGTA
CAAGGAATTCTAACTAGAGCTCGCTGATCAGCCTCGACTGTGCCTTCTAGTTGCCAGCCATCTGTTGTTT
GCCCCTCCCCCGTGCCTTCCTTGACCCTGGAAGGTGCCACTCCCACTGTCCTTTCCTAATAAAATGAGGA
AATTGCATCGCATTGTCTGAGTAGGTGTCATTCTATTCTGGGGGGTGGGGTGGGGCAGGACAGCAAGGGG
GAGGATTGGGAAGAGAATAGCAGGCATGCTGGGGAGCGGCCGCAGGAACCCCTAGTGATGGAGTTGGCCA
CTCCCTCTCTGCGCGCTCGCTCGCTCACTGAGGCCGGGCGACCAAAGGTCGCCCGACGCCCGGGCTTTGC
CCGGGCGGCCTCAGTGAGCGAGCGAGCGCGCAGCTGCCTGCAGGGGCGCCTGATGCGGTATTTTCTCCTT
ACGCATCTGTGCGGTATTTCACACCGCATA
[142 nt withheld, positions 6751-6892]
C
[141 nt withheld, positions 6894-7034]
CCTTTGACGTTGGAGTCCACGTTCTTT
[37 nt withheld, positions 7062-7098]
ACCCTATCTCGGGCTATTCTTTTGATTTATAAGGGATTTTGCCGATTTCGGCCTATTGGTTAAAAAATGA
GCTGATTTAACAAAAATTTAACGCGAATTTTAACAAAATATTAACGTTTACAATTTTATGGTGCACTCTC
AGTACAATCTGCTCTGATGCCGCATAGTTAAGCCAGCCCCGACACCCGCCAACACCCGCTGACGCGCCCT
GACGGGCTTGTCTGCTCCCGGCATCCGCTTACAGACAAGCTGTGACCGTCTCCGGGAGCTGCATGTGTCA
GAGGTTTTCACCGTCATCACCGAAACGCGCGAGACGAAAGGGCCTCGTGATACGCCTATTTTTATAGGTT
AATGTCATGATAATAATGGTTTCTTAGACGTCAGGTGGCACTTTTCGGGGAAATGTGCGCGGAACCCCTA
TTTGTTTATTTTTCTAAATACATTCAAATATGTATCCGCTCATGAGACAATAACCCTGATAAATGCTTCA
ATAATATTGAAAAAGGAAGAGTATGAGTATTCAACATTTCCGTGTCGCCCTTATTCCCTTTTTTGCGGCA
TTTTGCCTTCCTGTTTTTGCTCACCCAGAAACGCTGGTGAAAGTAAAAGATGCTGAAGATCAGTTGGGTG
CACGAGTGGGTTACATCGAACTGGATCTCAACAGCGGTAAGATCCTTGAGAGTTTTCGCCCCGAAGAACG
TTTTCCAATGATGAGCACTTTTAAAGTTCTGCTATGTGGCGCGGTATTATCCCGTATTGACGCCGGGCAA
GAGCAACTCGGTCGCCGCATACACTATTCTCAGAATGACTTGGTTGAGTACTCACCAGTCACAGAAAAGC
ATCTTACGGATGGCATGACAGTAAGAGAATTATGCAGTGCTGCCATAACCATGAGTGATAACACTGCGGC
CAACTTACTTCTGACAACGATCGGAGGACCGAAGGAGCTAACCGCTTTTTTGCACAACATGGGGGATCAT
GTAACTCGCCTTGATCGTTGGGAACCGGAGCTGAATGAAGCCATACCAAACGACGAGCGTGACACCACGA
TGCCTGTAGCAATGGCAACAACGTTGCGCAAACTATTAACTGGCGAACTACTTACTCTAGCTTCCCGGCA
ACAATTAATAGACTGGATGGAGGCGGATAAAGTTGCAGGACCACTTCTGCGCTCGGCCCTTCCGGCTGGC
TGGTTTATTGCTGATAAATCTGGAGCCGGTGAGCGTGGAAGCCGCGGTATCATTGCAGCACTGGGGCCAG
ATGGTAAGCCCTCCCGTATCGTAGTTATCTACACGACGGGGAGTCAGGCAACTATGGATGAACGAAATAG
ACAGATCGCTGAGATAGGTGCCTCACTGATTAAGCATTGGTAACTGTCAGACCAAGTTTACTCATATATA
CTTTAGATTGATTTAAAACTTCATTTTTAATTTAAAAGGATCTAGGTGAAGATCCTTTTTGATAATCTCA
TGACCAAAATCCCTTAACGTGAGTTTTCGTTCCACTGAGCGTCAGACCCCGTAGAAAAGATCAAAGGATC
TTCTTGAGATCCTTTTTTTCTGCGCGTAATCTGCTGCTTGCAAACAAAAAAACCACCGCTACCAGCGGTG
GTTTGTTTGCCGGATCAAGAGCTACCAACTCTTTTTCCGAAGGTAACTGGCTTCAGCAGAGCGCAGATAC
CAAATACTGTCCTTCTAGTGTAGCCGTAGTTAGGCCACCACTTCAAGAACTCTGTAGCACCGCCTACATA
CCTCGCTCTGCTAATCCTGTTACCAGTGGCTGCTGCCAGTGGCGATAAGTCGTGTCTTACCGGGTTGGAC
TCAAGACGATAGTTACCGGATAAGGCGCAGCGGTCGGGCTGAACGGGGGGTTCGTGCACACAGCCCAGCT
TGGAGCGAACGACCTACACCGAACTGAGATACCTACAGCGTGAGCTATGAGAAAGCGCCACGCTTCCCGA
AGGGAGAAAGGCGGACAGGTATCCGGTAAGCGGCAGGGTCGGAACAGGAGAGCGCACGAGGGAGCTTCCA
GGGGGAAACGCCTGGTATCTTTATAGTCCTGTCGGGTTTCGCCACCTCTGACTTGAGCGTCGATTTTTGT
GATGCTCGTCAGGGGGGCGGAGCCTATGGAAAAACGCCAGCAACGCGGCCTTTTTACGGTTCCTGGCCTT
TTGCTGGCCTTTTGCTCACATGT
Features (pLannotate 1.2.2; 19 found; start..end, strand, type, name):
      1..241     +  promoter       U6 promoter: RNA polymerase III promoter for human U6 snRNA
    270..345     +  misc_RNA       gRNA scaffold: guide RNA scaffold for the Streptococcus pyogenes CRISPR/Cas9 system
    352..395     +  misc_RNA       gRNA scaffold (fragment): guide RNA scaffold for the Streptococcus pyogenes CRISPR/Cas9 system
    442..727     +  enhancer       CMV enhancer: human cytomegalovirus immediate early enhancer; contains an 18-bp deletion relative to the standard CMV enhancer
    729..1006    +  promoter       chicken β-actin promoter: No description available
   1007..1235    +  intron         hybrid intron: hybrid between chicken β-actin (CBA) and minute virus of mice (MMV) introns (Gray et al., 2011)
   1373..2974    +  CDS            Cas9(N): N-terminal portion of Streptococcus pyogenes Cas9 (Zetsche et al., 2015)
   2975..5473    +  CDS            Cas9(C): C-terminal portion of Streptococcus pyogenes Cas9 (Zetsche et al., 2015)
   5474..5521    +  CDS            nucleoplasmin NLS: bipartite nuclear localization signal from nucleoplasmin
   5591..6304    +  CDS            EGFP: EGFP is a basic (constitutively fluorescent) green fluorescent protein published in 1996, derived from Aequorea victoria. It is reported to be a rapidly-maturing weak dimer with moderate acid sensitivity.
   6338..6449    +  polyA_signal   bGH poly(A) signal: bovine growth hormone polyadenylation signal
   6554..6694    +  repeat_region  AAV2 ITR: inverted terminal repeat of adeno-associated virus serotype 2 inverted
   6699..6750    -  misc_feature   bom (fragment): basis of mobility region from pBR322
   6769..7149    +  rep_origin     M13 ori (sequence partly withheld): M13 bacteriophage origin of replication; arrow indicates direction of (+) strand synthesis
   7225..7274    -  misc_feature   bom (fragment): basis of mobility region from pBR322
   7376..7411    -  CDS            rop (fragment): Rop protein, which maintains plasmids at low copy number; rop
   7506..7610    +  promoter       AmpR promoter: bla
   7611..8471    +  CDS            AmpR: β-lactamase; bla; confers resistance to ampicillin, carbenicillin, and related antibiotics
   8642..9230    +  rep_origin     ori: high-copy-number ColE1/pMB1/pBR322/pUC origin of replication
