>Addgene plasmid #113161 | pOTTC763 - pX458 with rat Rosa26 gRNA A | addgene full sequence | sequence record 236005 | Addgene NGS Result
GAGGGCCTATTTCCCATGATTCCTTCATATTTGCATATACGATACAAGGCTGTTAGAGAGATAATTGGAA
TTAATTTGACTGTAAACACAAAGATATTAGTACAAAATACGTGACGTAGAAAGTAATAATTTCTTGGGTA
GTTTGCAGTTTTAAAATTATGTTTTAAAATGGACTATCATATGCTTACCGTAACTTGAAAGTATTTCGAT
TTCTTGGCTTTATATATCTTGTGGAAAGGACGAAACACCGCAGATCACGAGGGAAGAAGGTTTTAGAGCT
AGAAATAGCAAGTTAAAATAAGGCTAGTCCGTTATCAACTTGAAAAAGTGGCACCGAGTCGGTGCTTTTT
TGTTTTAGAGCTAGAAATAGCAAGTTAAAATAAGGCTAGTCCGTTTTTAGCGCGTGCGCCAATTCTGCAG
ACAAATGGCTCTAGAGGTACCCGTTACATAACTTACGGTAAATGGCCCGCCTGGCTGACCGCCCAACGAC
CCCCGCCCATTGACGTCAATAGTAACGCCAATAGGGACTTTCCATTGACGTCAATGGGTGGAGTATTTAC
GGTAAACTGCCCACTTGGCAGTACATCAAGTGTATCATATGCCAAGTACGCCCCCTATTGACGTCAATGA
CGGTAAATGGCCCGCCTGGCATTGTGCCCAGTACATGACCTTATGGGACTTTCCTACTTGGCAGTACATC
TACGTATTAGTCATCGCTATTACCATGGTCGAGGTGAGCCCCACGTTCTGCTTCACTCTCCCCATCTCCC
CCCCCTCCCCACCCCCAATTTTGTATTTATTTATTTTTTAATTATTTTGTGCAGCGATGGGGGCGGGGGG
GGGGGGGGGGCGCGCGCCRGGSGGGGSGGGGSGGGGSGGGGGGSGGGGSGGGGSGRGGSGGRGRGGKGCG
GCGGCAGCCAATCAGAGCGGCGCGCTCCGAAAGTTTCCTTTTATGGCGAGGCGGCGGCGGCGGCGGCCCT
ATAAAAAGCGAAGCGCGCGGCGGGCGGGAGTCGCTGCGCGCTGCCTTCGCCCCGTGCCCCGCTCCGCCGC
CGCCTCGCGCCGCCCGCCCCGGCTCTGACTGACCGCGTTACTCCCACAGGTGAGCGGGCGGGACGGCCCT
TCTCCTCCGGGCTGTAATTAGCTGAGCAAGAGGTAAGGGTTTAAGGGATGGTTGGTTGGTGGGGTATTAA
TGTTTAATTACCTGGAGCACCTGCCTGAAATCACTTTTTTTCAGGTTGGACCGGTGCCACCATGGACTAT
AAGGACCACGACGGAGACTACAAGGATCATGATATTGATTACAAAGACGATGACGATAAGATGGCCCCAA
AGAAGAAGCGGAAGGTCGGTATCCACGGAGTCCCAGCAGCCGACAAGAAGTACAGCATCGGCCTGGACAT
CGGCACCAACTCTGTGGGCTGGGCCGTGATCACCGACGAGTACAAGGTGCCCAGCAAGAAATTCAAGGTG
CTGGGCAACACCGACCGGCACAGCATCAAGAAGAACCTGATCGGAGCCCTGCTGTTCGACAGCGGCGAAA
CAGCCGAGGCCACCCGGCTGAAGAGAACCGCCAGAAGAAGATACACCAGACGGAAGAACCGGATCTGCTA
TCTGCAAGAGATCTTCAGCAACGAGATGGCCAAGGTGGACGACAGCTTCTTCCACAGACTGGAAGAGTCC
TTCCTGGTGGAAGAGGATAAGAAGCACGAGCGGCACCCCATCTTCGGCAACATCGTGGACGAGGTGGCCT
ACCACGAGAAGTACCCCACCATCTACCACCTGAGAAAGAAACTGGTGGACAGCACCGACAAGGCCGACCT
GCGGCTGATCTATCTGGCCCTGGCCCACATGATCAAGTTCCGGGGCCACTTCCTGATCGAGGGCGACCTG
AACCCCGACAACAGCGACGTGGACAAGCTGTTCATCCAGCTGGTGCAGACCTACAACCAGCTGTTCGAGG
AAAACCCCATCAACGCCAGCGGCGTGGACGCCAAGGCCATCCTGTCTGCCAGACTGAGCAAGAGCAGACG
GCTGGAAAATCTGATCGCCCAGCTGCCCGGCGAGAAGAAGAATGGCCTGTTCGGAAACCTGATTGCCCTG
AGCCTGGGCCTGACCCCCAACTTCAAGAGCAACTTCGACCTGGCCGAGGATGCCAAACTGCAGCTGAGCA
AGGACACCTACGACGACGACCTGGACAACCTGCTGGCCCAGATCGGCGACCAGTACGCCGACCTGTTTCT
GGCCGCCAAGAACCTGTCCGACGCCATCCTGCTGAGCGACATCCTGAGAGTGAACACCGAGATCACCAAG
GCCCCCCTGAGCGCCTCTATGATCAAGAGATACGACGAGCACCACCAGGACCTGACCCTGCTGAAAGCTC
TCGTGCGGCAGCAGCTGCCTGAGAAGTACAAAGAGATTTTCTTCGACCAGAGCAAGAACGGCTACGCCGG
CTACATTGACGGCGGAGCCAGCCAGGAAGAGTTCTACAAGTTCATCAAGCCCATCCTGGAAAAGATGGAC
GGCACCGAGGAACTGCTCGTGAAGCTGAACAGAGAGGACCTGCTGCGGAAGCAGCGGACCTTCGACAACG
GCAGCATCCCCCACCAGATCCACCTGGGAGAGCTGCACGCCATTCTGCGGCGGCAGGAAGATTTTTACCC
ATTCCTGAAGGACAACCGGGAAAAGATCGAGAAGATCCTGACCTTCCGCATCCCCTACTACGTGGGCCCT
CTGGCCAGGGGAAACAGCAGATTCGCCTGGATGACCAGAAAGAGCGAGGAAACCATCACCCCCTGGAACT
TCGAGGAAGTGGTGGACAAGGGCGCTTCCGCCCAGAGCTTCATCGAGCGGATGACCAACTTCGATAAGAA
CCTGCCCAACGAGAAGGTGCTGCCCAAGCACAGCCTGCTGTACGAGTACTTCACCGTGTATAACGAGCTG
ACCAAAGTGAAATACGTGACCGAGGGAATGAGAAAGCCCGCCTTCCTGAGCGGCGAGCAGAAAAAGGCCA
TCGTGGACCTGCTGTTCAAGACCAACCGGAAAGTGACCGTGAAGCAGCTGAAAGAGGACTACTTCAAGAA
AATCGAGTGCTTCGACTCCGTGGAAATCTCCGGCGTGGAAGATCGGTTCAACGCCTCCCTGGGCACATAC
CACGATCTGCTGAAAATTATCAAGGACAAGGACTTCCTGGACAATGAGGAAAACGAGGACATTCTGGAAG
ATATCGTGCTGACCCTGACACTGTTTGAGGACAGAGAGATGATCGAGGAACGGCTGAAAACCTATGCCCA
CCTGTTCGACGACAAAGTGATGAAGCAGCTGAAGCGGCGGAGATACACCGGCTGGGGCAGGCTGAGCCGG
AAGCTGATCAACGGCATCCGGGACAAGCAGTCCGGCAAGACAATCCTGGATTTCCTGAAGTCCGACGGCT
TCGCCAACAGAAACTTCATGCAGCTGATCCACGACGACAGCCTGACCTTTAAAGAGGACATCCAGAAAGC
CCAGGTGTCCGGCCAGGGCGATAGCCTGCACGAGCACATTGCCAATCTGGCCGGCAGCCCCGCCATTAAG
AAGGGCATCCTGCAGACAGTGAAGGTGGTGGACGAGCTCGTGAAAGTGATGGGCCGGCACAAGCCCGAGA
ACATCGTGATCGAAATGGCCAGAGAGAACCAGACCACCCAGAAGGGACAGAAGAACAGCCGCGAGAGAAT
GAAGCGGATCGAAGAGGGCATCAAAGAGCTGGGCAGCCAGATCCTGAAAGAACACCCCGTGGAAAACACC
CAGCTGCAGAACGAGAAGCTGTACCTGTACTACCTGCAGAATGGGCGGGATATGTACGTGGACCAGGAAC
TGGACATCAACCGGCTGTCCGACTACGATGTGGACCATATCGTGCCTCAGAGCTTTCTGAAGGACGACTC
CATCGACAACAAGGTGCTGACCAGAAGCGACAAGAACCGGGGCAAGAGCGACAACGTGCCCTCCGAAGAG
GTCGTGAAGAAGATGAAGAACTACTGGCGGCAGCTGCTGAACGCCAAGCTGATTACCCAGAGAAAGTTCG
ACAATCTGACCAAGGCCGAGAGAGGCGGCCTGAGCGAACTGGATAAGGCCGGCTTCATCAAGAGACAGCT
GGTGGAAACCCGGCAGATCACAAAGCACGTGGCACAGATCCTGGACTCCCGGATGAACACTAAGTACGAC
GAGAATGACAAGCTGATCCGGGAAGTGAAAGTGATCACCCTGAAGTCCAAGCTGGTGTCCGATTTCCGGA
AGGATTTCCAGTTTTACAAAGTGCGCGAGATCAACAACTACCACCACGCCCACGACGCCTACCTGAACGC
CGTCGTGGGAACCGCCCTGATCAAAAAGTACCCTAAGCTGGAAAGCGAGTTCGTGTACGGCGACTACAAG
GTGTACGACGTGCGGAAGATGATCGCCAAGAGCGAGCAGGAAATCGGCAAGGCTACCGCCAAGTACTTCT
TCTACAGCAACATCATGAACTTTTTCAAGACCGAGATTACCCTGGCCAACGGCGAGATCCGGAAGCGGCC
TCTGATCGAGACAAACGGCGAAACCGGGGAGATCGTGTGGGATAAGGGCCGGGATTTTGCCACCGTGCGG
AAAGTGCTGAGCATGCCCCAAGTGAATATCGTGAAAAAGACCGAGGTGCAGACAGGCGGCTTCAGCAAAG
AGTCTATCCTGCCCAAGAGGAACAGCGATAAGCTGATCGCCAGAAAGAAGGACTGGGACCCTAAGAAGTA
CGGCGGCTTCGACAGCCCCACCGTGGCCTATTCTGTGCTGGTGGTGGCCAAAGTGGAAAAGGGCAAGTCC
AAGAAACTGAAGAGTGTGAAAGAGCTGCTGGGGATCACCATCATGGAAAGAAGCAGCTTCGAGAAGAATC
CCATCGACTTTCTGGAAGCCAAGGGCTACAAAGAAGTGAAAAAGGACCTGATCATCAAGCTGCCTAAGTA
CTCCCTGTTCGAGCTGGAAAACGGCCGGAAGAGAATGCTGGCCTCTGCCGGCGAACTGCAGAAGGGAAAC
GAACTGGCCCTGCCCTCCAAATATGTGAACTTCCTGTACCTGGCCAGCCACTATGAGAAGCTGAAGGGCT
CCCCCGAGGATAATGAGCAGAAACAGCTGTTTGTGGAACAGCACAAGCACTACCTGGACGAGATCATCGA
GCAGATCAGCGAGTTCTCCAAGAGAGTGATCCTGGCCGACGCTAATCTGGACAAAGTGCTGTCCGCCTAC
AACAAGCACCGGGATAAGCCCATCAGAGAGCAGGCCGAGAATATCATCCACCTGTTTACCCTGACCAATC
TGGGAGCCCCTGCCGCCTTCAAGTACTTTGACACCACCATCGACCGGAAGAGGTACACCAGCACCAAAGA
GGTGCTGGACGCCACCCTGATCCACCAGAGCATCACCGGCCTGTACGAGACACGGATCGACCTGTCTCAG
CTGGGAGGCGACAAAAGGCCGGCGGCCACGAAAAAGGCCGGCCAGGCAAAAAAGAAAAAGGAATTCGGCA
GTGGAGAGGGCAGAGGAAGTCTGCTAACATGCGGTGACGTCGAGGAGAATCCTGGCCCAGTGAGCAAGGG
CGAGGAGCTGTTCACCGGGGTGGTGCCCATCCTGGTCGAGCTGGACGGCGACGTAAACGGCCACAAGTTC
AGCGTGTCCGGCGAGGGCGAGGGCGATGCCACCTACGGCAAGCTGACCCTGAAGTTCATCTGCACCACCG
GCAAGCTGCCCGTGCCCTGGCCCACCCTCGTGACCACCCTGACCTACGGCGTGCAGTGCTTCAGCCGCTA
CCCCGACCACATGAAGCAGCACGACTTCTTCAAGTCCGCCATGCCCGAAGGCTACGTCCAGGAGCGCACC
ATCTTCTTCAAGGACGACGGCAACTACAAGACCCGCGCCGAGGTGAAGTTCGAGGGCGACACCCTGGTGA
ACCGCATCGAGCTGAAGGGCATCGACTTCAAGGAGGACGGCAACATCCTGGGGCACAAGCTGGAGTACAA
CTACAACAGCCACAACGTCTATATCATGGCCGACAAGCAGAAGAACGGCATCAAGGTGAACTTCAAGATC
CGCCACAACATCGAGGACGGCAGCGTGCAGCTCGCCGACCACTACCAGCAGAACACCCCCATCGGCGACG
GCCCCGTGCTGCTGCCCGACAACCACTACCTGAGCACCCAGTCCGCCCTGAGCAAAGACCCCAACGAGAA
GCGCGATCACATGGTCCTGCTGGAGTTCGTGACCGCCGCCGGGATCACTCTCGGCATGGACGAGCTGTAC
AAGGAATTCTAACTAGAGCTCGCTGATCAGCCTCGACTGTGCCTTCTAGTTGCCAGCCATCTGTTGTTTG
CCCCTCCCCCGTGCCTTCCTTGACCCTGGAAGGTGCCACTCCCACTGTCCTTTCCTAATAAAATGAGGAA
ATTGCATCGCATTGTCTGAGTAGGTGTCATTCTATTCTGGGGGGTGGGGTGGGGCAGGACAGCAAGGGGG
AGGATTGGGAAGAGAATAGCAGGCATGCTGGGGAGCGGCCGCAGGAACCCCTAGTGATGGAGTTGGCCAC
TCCCTCTCTGCGCGCTCGCTCGCTCACTGAGGCCGGGCGACCAAAGGTCGCCCGACGCCCGGGCTTTGCC
CGGGCGGCCTCAGTGAGCGAGCGAGCGCGCAGCTGCCTGCAGGGGCGCCTGATGCGGTATTTTCTCCTTA
CGCATCTGTGCGGTATTTCACACCGCATA
[95 nt withheld, positions 6750-6844]
T
[46 nt withheld, positions 6846-6891]
C
[141 nt withheld, positions 6893-7033]
CCTTTGACGTTGGAGTCCACGTTCTTT
[37 nt withheld, positions 7061-7097]
ACTCTATCTCGGGCTATTCTTTTGATTTATAAGGGATTTTGCCGATTTCGGTCTATTGGTTAAAAAATGA
GCTGATTTAACAAAAATTTAACGCGAATTTTAACAAAATATTAACGTTTACAATTTTATGGTGCACTCTC
AGTACAATCTGCTCTGATGCCGCATAGTTAAGCCAGCCCCGACACCCGCCAACACCCGCTGACGCGCCCT
GACGGGCTTGTCTGCTCCCGGCATCCGCTTACAGACAAGCTGTGACCGTCTCCGGGAGCTGCATGTGTCA
GAGGTTTTCACCGTCATCACCGAAACGCGCGAGACGAAAGGGCCTCGTGATACGCCTATTTTTATAGGTT
AATGTCATGATAATAATGGTTTCTTAGACGTCAGGTGGCACTTTTCGGGGAAATGTGCGCGGAACCCCTA
TTTGTTTATTTTTCTAAATACATTCAAATATGTATCCGCTCATGAGACAATAACCCTGATAAATGCTTCA
ATAATATTGAAAAAGGAAGAGTATGAGTATTCAACATTTCCGTGTCGCCCTTATTCCCTTTTTTGCGGCA
TTTTGCCTTCCTGTTTTTGCTCACCCAGAAACGCTGGTGAAAGTAAAAGATGCTGAAGATCAGTTGGGTG
CACGAGTGGGTTACATCGAACTGGATCTCAACAGCGGTAAGATCCTTGAGAGTTTTCGCCCCGAAGAACG
TTTTCCAATGATGAGCACTTTTAAAGTTCTGCTATGTGGCGCGGTATTATCCCGTATTGACGCCGGGCAA
GAGCAACTCGGTCGCCGCATACACTATTCTCAGAATGACTTGGTTGAGTACTCACCAGTCACAGAAAAGC
ATCTTACGGATGGCATGACAGTAAGAGAATTATGCAGTGCTGCCATAACCATGAGTGATAACACTGCGGC
CAACTTACTTCTGACAACGATCGGAGGACCGAAGGAGCTAACCGCTTTTTTGCACAACATGGGGGATCAT
GTAACTCGCCTTGATCGTTGGGAACCGGAGCTGAATGAAGCCATACCAAACGACGAGCGTGACACCACGA
TGCCTGTAGCAATGGCAACAACGTTGCGCAAACTATTAACTGGCGAACTACTTACTCTAGCTTCCCGGCA
ACAATTAATAGACTGGATGGAGGCGGATAAAGTTGCAGGACCACTTCTGCGCTCGGCCCTTCCGGCTGGC
TGGTTTATTGCTGATAAATCTGGAGCCGGTGAGCGTGGAAGCCGCGGTATCATTGCAGCACTGGGGCCAG
ATGGTAAGCCCTCCCGTATCGTAGTTATCTACACGACGGGGAGTCAGGCAACTATGGATGAACGAAATAG
ACAGATCGCTGAGATAGGTGCCTCACTGATTAAGCATTGGTAACTGTCAGACCAAGTTTACTCATATATA
CTTTAGATTGATTTAAAACTTCATTTTTAATTTAAAAGGATCTAGGTGAAGATCCTTTTTGATAATCTCA
TGACCAAAATCCCTTAACGTGAGTTTTCGTTCCACTGAGCGTCAGACCCCGTAGAAAAGATCAAAGGATC
TTCTTGAGATCCTTTTTTTCTGCGCGTAATCTGCTGCTTGCAAACAAAAAAACCACCGCTACCAGCGGTG
GTTTGTTTGCCGGATCAAGAGCTACCAACTCTTTTTCCGAAGGTAACTGGCTTCAGCAGAGCGCAGATAC
CAAATACTGTTCTTCTAGTGTAGCCGTAGTTAGGCCACCACTTCAAGAACTCTGTAGCACCGCCTACATA
CCTCGCTCTGCTAATCCTGTTACCAGTGGCTGCTGCCAGTGGCGATAAGTCGTGTCTTACCGGGTTGGAC
TCAAGACGATAGTTACCGGATAAGGCGCAGCGGTCGGGCTGAACGGGGGGTTCGTGCACACAGCCCAGCT
TGGAGCGAACGACCTACACCGAACTGAGATACCTACAGCGTGAGCTATGAGAAAGCGCCACGCTTCCCGA
AGGGAGAAAGGCGGACAGGTATCCGGTAAGCGGCAGGGTCGGAACAGGAGAGCGCACGAGGGAGCTTCCA
GGGGGAAACGCCTGGTATCTTTATAGTCCTGTCGGGTTTCGCCACCTCTGACTTGAGCGTCGATTTTTGT
GATGCTCGTCAGGGGGGCGGAGCCTATGGAAAAACGCCAGCAACGCGGCCTTTTTACGGTTCCTGGCCTT
TTGCTGGCCTTTTGCTCACATGT
Features (pLannotate 1.2.2; 18 found; start..end, strand, type, name):
      1..241     +  promoter       U6 promoter: RNA polymerase III promoter for human U6 snRNA
    270..345     +  misc_RNA       gRNA scaffold: guide RNA scaffold for the Streptococcus pyogenes CRISPR/Cas9 system
    352..395     +  misc_RNA       gRNA scaffold (fragment): guide RNA scaffold for the Streptococcus pyogenes CRISPR/Cas9 system
    442..727     +  enhancer       CMV enhancer: human cytomegalovirus immediate early enhancer; contains an 18-bp deletion relative to the standard CMV enhancer
   1007..1234    +  intron         hybrid intron: hybrid between chicken β-actin (CBA) and minute virus of mice (MMV) introns (Gray et al., 2011)
   1372..2973    +  CDS            Cas9(N): N-terminal portion of Streptococcus pyogenes Cas9 (Zetsche et al., 2015)
   2974..5472    +  CDS            Cas9(C): C-terminal portion of Streptococcus pyogenes Cas9 (Zetsche et al., 2015)
   5473..5520    +  CDS            nucleoplasmin NLS: bipartite nuclear localization signal from nucleoplasmin
   5590..6303    +  CDS            EGFP: EGFP is a basic (constitutively fluorescent) green fluorescent protein published in 1996, derived from Aequorea victoria. It is reported to be a rapidly-maturing weak dimer with moderate acid sensitivity.
   6337..6448    +  polyA_signal   bGH poly(A) signal: bovine growth hormone polyadenylation signal
   6553..6693    +  repeat_region  AAV2 ITR: inverted terminal repeat of adeno-associated virus serotype 2 inverted
   6698..6749    -  misc_feature   bom (fragment): basis of mobility region from pBR322
   6768..7223    +  rep_origin     f1 ori (sequence partly withheld): f1 bacteriophage origin of replication; arrow indicates direction of (+) strand synthesis
   7224..7273    -  misc_feature   bom (fragment): basis of mobility region from pBR322
   7375..7410    -  CDS            rop (fragment): Rop protein, which maintains plasmids at low copy number; rop
   7505..7609    +  promoter       AmpR promoter: bla
   7610..8470    +  CDS            AmpR: β-lactamase; bla; confers resistance to ampicillin, carbenicillin, and related antibiotics
   8641..9229    +  rep_origin     ori: high-copy-number ColE1/pMB1/pBR322/pUC origin of replication
