[The description below was written by a language model from this plasmid's Addgene catalogue record and pLannotate feature annotations shown in this document.]
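Description:
pOTTC763 is an all-in-one mammalian CRISPR expression plasmid built on the pX458 backbone, about 9.3 kb in total. A 20-nt spacer directed against the rat (R. norvegicus) Rosa26 locus, designated guide "A", was inserted at the BbsI cloning sites, which were destroyed in the process. It is propagated in E. coli as a high-copy plasmid through a ColE1/pUC-type origin with ampicillin selection (AmpR under its own bla promoter). It also carries an f1/M13 phage origin. A single AAV2 inverted terminal repeat lies downstream of the expression cassette. With only one ITR annotated, nothing in the record suggests the plasmid is meant for AAV packaging.

The payload consists of two transcription units. A human U6 RNA polymerase III promoter drives the Rosa26 spacer fused to the S. pyogenes guide RNA scaffold. Downstream, a CAG-type hybrid promoter (CMV enhancer, chicken β-actin promoter and a hybrid intron) drives S. pyogenes Cas9, which the catalogue describes as FLAG-tagged and which carries a C-terminal nucleoplasmin nuclear localization signal. Cas9 is followed by EGFP and a bGH polyadenylation signal. The feature tables do not annotate the short linker between Cas9 and EGFP, nor the FLAG tag. The annotation of Cas9 as adjoining N- and C-terminal portions reflects the annotation tool rather than a split enzyme, since the two segments are contiguous.

The repository's sequencing read could not fully resolve the CAG promoter, so the chicken β-actin promoter appears only in the depositor's sequence, which should be used for that region. The plasmid supplies guide, nuclease and a fluorescent marker of transfected cells for cutting at rat Rosa26. The associated publication concerns CRISPR-Cas9 transgenic rats.
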