Addgene plasmid #113161: pOTTC763 - pX458 with rat Rosa26 gRNA A
Purpose: A plasmid that expresses a guide RNA targeting rat Rosa26 as well as FLAG-tagged SpCas9 and GFP
Depositing lab: Brandon Harvey. Depositing organization: National Institute on Drug Abuse (NIDA). Publication: Neuron-Specific Genome Modification in the Adult Rat Brain Using CRISPR-Cas9 Transgenic Rats. Back S, Necarsulmer J, Whitaker LR, Coke LM, Koivula P, Heathward EJ, Fortuno LV, Zhang Y, Yeh CG, Baldwin HA, Spencer MD, Mejias-Aponte CA, Pickel J, Hoffman AF, Spivak CE, Lupica CR, Underhill SM, Amara SG, Domanskyi A, Anttila JE, Airavaara M, Hope BT, Hamra FK, Richie CT, Harvey BK. Neuron. 2019 Feb 8. pii: S0896-6273(19)30062-5. doi: 10.1016/j.neuron.2019.01.035. PubMed 30792150.
Backbone
  Vector backbone: pX458
  Backbone manufacturer: Feng Zhang
  Backbone size w/o insert (bp): 9271
  Total vector size (bp): 9291
  Vector type: Mammalian Expression, CRISPR
Growth in bacteria
  Bacterial resistance: Ampicillin, 100 μg/mL
  Growth temperature: 37°C
  Growth strain: DH5alpha
  Copy number: High Copy
Gene/Insert
  Gene/Insert name: gRNA for rat Rosa26
  gRNA/shRNA sequence: GCAGATCACGAGGGAAGAAG
  Species: R. norvegicus (rat)
  Promoter: hU6
  Cloning method: Restriction Enzyme; 5′ cloning site BbsI (destroyed during cloning); 3′ cloning site BbsI (destroyed during cloning)
  Sequencing primers: 5′ AAATGGACTATCATATGCTTACCGTAACTTGAAAG
Terms and licenses: Academic/Nonprofit Terms; Industry Terms: Not Available to Industry
Depositor comments: Note: Addgene NGS unable to fully resolve the CAG promoter sequence. Please refer to the depositor's provided sequence for that section of the plasmid.
How to cite: pOTTC763 - pX458 with rat Rosa26 gRNA A was a gift from Brandon Harvey (Addgene plasmid # 113161 ; http://n2t.net/addgene:113161 ; RRID:Addgene_113161)
